Addgene plasmid #40211: pExodus CMV.Artemis
Purpose: Mammalian expression of codon-optimized Artemis.
Depositing lab: Andrew Scharenberg. Depositing organization: University of Washington. Publication: Coupling endonucleases with DNA end-processing enzymes to drive gene disruption. Certo MT, Gwiazda KS, Kuhar R, Sather B, Curinga G, Mandt T, Brault M, Lambert AR, Baxter SK, Jacoby K, Ryu BY, Kiem HP, Gouble A, Paques F, Rawlings DJ, Scharenberg AM. Nat Methods. 2012 Oct;9(10):973-5. doi: 10.1038/nmeth.2177. Epub 2012 Sep 2. PubMed 22941364.
Backbone
  Vector backbone: pUC
  Backbone manufacturer: In-house
  Backbone size w/o insert (bp): 4442
  Modifications to backbone: Multiple cloning site, CMV and T7 promoters
  Vector type: Mammalian Expression, Bacterial Expression
Growth in bacteria
  Bacterial resistance: Ampicillin, 100 μg/mL
  Growth temperature: 37°C
  Growth strain: DH5alpha
  Copy number: High Copy
Gene/Insert
  Gene/Insert name: Artemis (alt name: SNM1c)
  Species: H. sapiens (human)
  Insert size (bp): 2085
  Entrez Gene: DCLRE1C (a.k.a. A-SCID, DCLREC1C, RS-SCID, SCIDA, SNM1C)
  Promoter: CMV and T7
  Cloning method: Restriction Enzyme; 5′ cloning site Nhe1 (not destroyed); 3′ cloning site EcoR1 (destroyed during cloning)
  Sequencing primers: 5′ T7 FP; 3′ BGH RP
Resource information
  A portion of this plasmid was derived from a plasmid made by: We received the Trex2 ORF-containing construct from the laboratory of Daniel Stetson, University of Washington
Terms and licenses: Academic/Nonprofit Terms; Industry Terms: Not Available to Industry
How to cite: pExodus CMV.Artemis was a gift from Andrew Scharenberg (Addgene plasmid # 40211 ; http://n2t.net/addgene:40211 ; RRID:Addgene_40211)
