[The description below was written by a language model from this plasmid's Addgene catalogue record and pLannotate feature annotations shown in this document.]
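Description:
pExodus CMV.Artemis is a high-copy, pUC-derived plasmid for expressing a codon-optimized human Artemis (DCLRE1C, also called SNM1C) open reading frame in mammalian cells. It is propagated in E. coli through a ColE1/pUC-type origin and selected with ampicillin via a β-lactamase gene driven by its own promoter. An f1 phage origin is also present. The in-house backbone was modified to carry a multiple cloning site together with CMV and T7 promoters, and the record lists it as both a mammalian and a bacterial expression vector.

The expression cassette consists of the human cytomegalovirus immediate-early enhancer and promoter, followed by a T7 promoter. Next comes the roughly 2.1 kb Artemis coding sequence, and the cassette ends with the bovine growth hormone polyadenylation signal. CMV provides strong constitutive transcription in mammalian cells, while the T7 promoter allows transcription by T7 RNA polymerase and serves as a sequencing primer site. No epitope tag or fluorescent reporter is annotated on the insert.

Downstream, the annotation finds only fragments of an SV40 promoter, a neomycin/kanamycin resistance gene and a bleomycin resistance gene ahead of an SV40 poly(A) signal. The plasmid therefore does not appear to carry an intact mammalian selection marker and seems suited mainly to transient transfection. Short matches to an HIV-1 LTR, lacI and the pBR322 bom region look like backbone remnants rather than functional elements.

Artemis is a DNA end-processing nuclease involved in V(D)J recombination and double-strand break repair. The associated publication concerns coupling site-specific endonucleases with end-processing enzymes to increase gene disruption, which suggests the plasmid is co-expressed with a nuclease for that purpose.
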