Features (pLannotate 1.2.2; 20 found; start..end, strand, type, name):
     28..80      -  misc_feature   bom (fragment): basis of mobility region from pBR322
    235..614     +  enhancer       CMV enhancer: human cytomegalovirus immediate early enhancer
    615..818     +  promoter       CMV promoter: human cytomegalovirus (CMV) immediate early promoter
    814..847     +  LTR            5' LTR (truncated) (fragment): truncated 5' long terminal repeat (LTR) from HIV-1
    863..881     +  promoter       T7 promoter: promoter for bacteriophage T7 RNA polymerase
    901..2976    +  CDS            DCLRE1C: DCR1C_HUMAN - Also known as ARTEMIS, ASCID, SCIDA, SNM1C. Experimental evidence at protein level: Swiss-Prot protein existence level 1. Required for V(D)J recombination, the process by which exons encoding the antigen-binding domains of immunoglobulins and T-cell receptor proteins are assembled from individual V, (D), and J gene segments. V(D)J recombination is initiated by the lymphoid specific RAG endonuclease complex, which generates site specific DNA double strand breaks (DSBs). These DSBs present two types of DNA end structures: hairpin sealed coding ends and phosphorylated blunt signal e
   3023..3247    +  polyA_signal   bGH poly(A) signal: bovine growth hormone polyadenylation signal
   3251..3272    +  promoter       SV40 promoter (fragment): SV40 enhancer and early promoter
   3293..3721    +  rep_origin     f1 ori (sequence partly withheld): f1 bacteriophage origin of replication; arrow indicates direction of (+) strand synthesis
   3726..3794    +  promoter       SV40 promoter (fragment): SV40 enhancer and early promoter
   3795..3939    +  CDS            NeoR/KanR (fragment): aminoglycoside phosphotransferase confers resistance to neomycin, kanamycin, and G418 (Geneticin®)
   3960..4118    +  CDS            ble (fragment): BLE_KLEPN - Experimental evidence at protein level: Swiss-Prot protein existence level 1. Binding protein with a strong affinity to the bleomycin family of antibiotics. Binds to CL990; an antimitotic-antibiotic compound. From Klebsiella pneumoniae.
   4113..4234    +  polyA_signal   SV40 poly(A) signal: SV40 polyadenylation signal
   4307..4323    -  protein_bind   lac operator: The lac repressor binds to the lac operator to inhibit transcription in E. coli. This inhibition can be relieved by adding lactose or isopropyl-β-D-thiogalactopyranoside (IPTG). lac repressor encoded by lacI
   4331..4361    -  promoter       lac promoter: promoter for the E. coli lac operon
   4376..4397    -  protein_bind   CAP binding site: CAP binding activates transcription in the presence of cAMP. E. coli catabolite activator protein
   4410..4502    -  CDS            lacI (fragment): lac repressor; lacI; The lac repressor binds to the lac operator to inhibit transcription in E. coli. This inhibition can be relieved by adding lactose or isopropyl-β-D-thiogalactopyranoside (IPTG).
   4685..5270    -  rep_origin     ori: high-copy-number ColE1/pMB1/pBR322/pUC origin of replication
   5441..6301    -  CDS            AmpR: β-lactamase; bla; confers resistance to ampicillin, carbenicillin, and related antibiotics
   6302..6406    -  promoter       AmpR promoter: bla
>Addgene plasmid #40211 | pExodus CMV.Artemis | depositor full sequence | sequence record 51320 | pExodus CMV.Artemis sequence 6437 bps
GACGGATCGGGAGATCTCCCGATCCCCTATGGTGCACTCTCAGTACAATCTGCTCTGATGCCGCATAGTT
AAGCCAGTATCTGCTCCCTGCTTGTGTGTTGGAGGTCGCTGAGTAGTGCGCGAGCAAAATTTAAGCTACA
ACAAGGCAAGGCTTGACCGACAATTGCATGAAGAATCTGCTTAGGGTTAGGCGTTTTGCGCTGCTTCGCG
ATGTACGGGCCAGATATACGCGTTGACATTGATTATTGACTAGTTATTAATAGTAATCAATTACGGGGTC
ATTAGTTCATAGCCCATATATGGAGTTCCGCGTTACATAACTTACGGTAAATGGCCCGCCTGGCTGACCG
CCCAACGACCCCCGCCCATTGACGTCAATAATGACGTATGTTCCCATAGTAACGCCAATAGGGACTTTCC
ATTGACGTCAATGGGTGGAGTATTTACGGTAAACTGCCCACTTGGCAGTACATCAAGTGTATCATATGCC
AAGTACGCCCCCTATTGACGTCAATGACGGTAAATGGCCCGCCTGGCATTATGCCCAGTACATGACCTTA
TGGGACTTTCCTACTTGGCAGTACATCTACGTATTAGTCATCGCTATTACCATGGTGATGCGGTTTTGGC
AGTACATCAATGGGCGTGGATAGCGGTTTGACTCACGGGGATTTCCAAGTCTCCACCCCATTGACGTCAA
TGGGAGTTTGTTTTGGCACCAAAATCAACGGGACTTTCCAAAATGTCGTAACAACTCCGCCCCATTGACG
CAAATGGGCGGTAGGCGTGTACGGTGGGAGGTCTATATAAGCAGAGCTCTCTGGCTAACTAGAGAACCCA
CTGCTTACTGGCTTATCGAAATTAATACGACTCACTATAGGGAGACCCAAGCTGGCTAGCATGTCCTCAT
TTGAAGGGCAGATGGCAGAATACCCCACCATTAGCATTGATAGATTTGATAGGGAAAACCTCAGGGCACG
GGCTTATTTCCTGAGCCACTGCCATAAGGACCACATGAAAGGGCTCAGGGCACCTACCCTCAAGAGGAGA
CTGGAGTGCTCCCTCAAAGTCTACCTGTATTGTTCTCCAGTGACAAAGGAGCTGCTCCTGACTTCCCCCA
AATATCGCTTTTGGAAGAAACGAATCATTTCTATCGAGATTGAAACTCCAACCCAGATCAGTCTGGTGGA
TGAGGCTTCAGGCGAAAAGGAGGAAATTGTGGTCACCCTCCTGCCAGCAGGACACTGTCCAGGTAGCGTC
ATGTTCCTGTTTCAGGGCAACAATGGAACCGTGCTGTACACAGGCGACTTCCGCCTCGCTCAGGGAGAGG
CAGCTCGAATGGAACTCCTGCATTCTGGCGGACGGGTCAAGGATATCCAGAGTGTGTATCTGGACACCAC
ATTCTGCGATCCCCGGTTTTACCAGATTCCTAGCCGCGAGGAATGTCTGTCCGGAGTGCTGGAGCTGGTG
AGGTCATGGATCACCAGAAGCCCATATCACGTGGTCTGGCTGAACTGCAAGGCAGCCTACGGGTATGAGT
ACCTCTTCACAAATCTGTCCGAGGAACTCGGTGTGCAGGTCCATGTGAACAAACTGGACATGTTTCGCAA
TATGCCCGAGATCCTCCACCATCTGACTACCGATAGGAACACCCAGATTCACGCTTGCAGACATCCCAAG
GCAGAGGAATACTTCCAGTGGAGTAAACTGCCTTGTGGCATCACTTCACGGAACCGCATTCCCCTCCACA
TCATTAGCATCAAGCCTTCCACCATGTGGTTTGGCGAGCGATCCAGGAAAACCAATGTCATTGTGCGAAC
AGGAGAAAGCTCCTATAGGGCCTGCTTCTCTTTTCATTCTAGTTACAGTGAGATCAAGGACTTCCTCTCT
TATCTGTGTCCTGTGAACGCTTACCCTAATGTCATCCCAGTGGGCACAACTATGGATAAGGTGGTCGAGA
TTCTCAAACCACTGTGTCGGTCAAGCCAGAGCACAGAACCCAAGTACAAACCTCTCGGAAAGCTGAAAAG
AGCCCGGACTGTGCACCGAGACAGCGAGGAAGAGGACGATTATCTGTTTGACGATCCCCTGCCTATCCCA
CTCAGACACAAGGTGCCCTACCCTGAGACTTTCCATCCCGAAGTCTTTTCCATGACCGCTGTGTCTGAGA
AGCAGCCAGAAAAACTGAGACAGACCCCAGGATGCTGTCGAGCAGAGTGCATGCAGTCCTCTAGGTTCAC
AAACTTTGTGGACTGTGAAGAGTCCAATTCTGAGAGTGAAGAGGAAGTGGGCATCCCCGCCTCACTGCAG
GGGGATCTCGGTAGCGTGCTCCACCTGCAGAAGGCTGACGGCGACGTCCCACAGTGGGAGGTGTTCTTTA
AAAGAAACGACGAAATCACCGATGAGTCCCTGGAAAATTTCCCTAGTTCAACAGTGGCCGGGGGTTCACA
GAGCCCAAAGCTGTTTTCCGACTCTGATGGGGAGTCTACTCACATCAGCTCCCAGAACTCTAGTCAGAGC
ACACATATTACTGAGCAGGGCTCCCAGGGATGGGACAGTCAGTCAGATACAGTCCTGGTGTCAAGCCAGG
AGCGGAACAGTGGTGACATCACATCACTGGACAAGGCAGATTATCGCCCTACTATCAAAGAGAACATTCC
AGCCAGCCTGATGGAACAGAATGTGATTTGCCCTAAGGACACCTACTCTGATCTGAAGAGTAGAGACAAA
GATGTCACTATCGTGCCTAGCACCGGCGAGCCAACCACACTGTCCTCTGAAACTCACATTCCCGAGGAAA
AGAGCCTCCTGAACCTGTCCACCAATGCAGACTCTCAGAGTTCAAGCGATTTCGAGGTGCCATCTACACC
CGAGGCCGAACTGCCTAAGCGGGAACATCTCCAGTATCTGTACGAGAAACTGGCCACAGGAGAAAGCATC
GCTGTGAAGAAACGCAAGTGTAGCCTCCTGGACACTCTCGAGTAATCTAGAGGGCCCGTTTAAACCCGCT
GATCAGCCTCGACTGTGCCTTCTAGTTGCCAGCCATCTGTTGTTTGCCCCTCCCCCGTGCCTTCCTTGAC
CCTGGAAGGTGCCACTCCCACTGTCCTTTCCTAATAAAATGAGGAAATTGCATCGCATTGTCTGAGTAGG
TGTCATTCTATTCTGGGGGGTGGGGTGGGGCAGGACAGCAAGGGGGAGGATTGGGAAGACAATAGCAGGC
ATGCTGGGGATGCGGTGGGCTCTATGGCTTCTGAGGCGGAAAGAACCAGCTGGGGCTCTAGGGGGTATCC
CC
[124 nt withheld, positions 3293-3416]
C
[91 nt withheld, positions 3418-3508]
A
[49 nt withheld, positions 3510-3558]
CCTTTGACGTTGGAGTCCACGTTCTTT
[37 nt withheld, positions 3586-3622]
ACCCTATCTCGGTCTATTCTTTTGATTTATAAGGGATTTTGCCGATTTCGGCCTATTGGTTAAAAAATGA
GCTGATTTAACAAAAATTTAACGCGAATTAATTCTGTGGAATGTGTGTCAGTTAGGGTGTGGAAAGTCCC
CAGGCTCCCCAGCAGGCAGAAGTATGCAAAGCCTATCAGGACATAGCGTTGGCTACCCGTGATATTGCTG
AAGAGCTTGGCGGCGAATGGGCTGACCGCTTCCTCGTGCTTTACGGTATCGCCGCTCCCGATTCGCAGCG
CATCGCCTTCTATCGCCTTCTTGACGAGTTCTTCTGAGCGGGACTCTGGGGTTCGAAATGACCGACCAAG
CGACGCCCAACCTGCCATCACGAGATTTCGATTCCACCGCCGCCTTCTATGAAAGGTTGGGCTTCGGAAT
CGTTTTCCGGGACGCCGGCTGGATGATCCTCCAGCGCGGGGATCTCATGCTGGAGTTCTTCGCCCACCCC
AACTTGTTTATTGCAGCTTATAATGGTTACAAATAAAGCAATAGCATCACAAATTTCACAAATAAAGCAT
TTTTTTCACTGCATTCTAGTTGTGGTTTGTCCAAACTCATCAATGTATCTTATCATGTCTGTATACCGTC
GACCTCTAGCTAGAGCTTGGCGTAATCATGGTCATAGCTGTTTCCTGTGTGAAATTGTTATCCGCTCACA
ATTCCACACAACATACGAGCCGGAAGCATAAAGTGTAAAGCCTGGGGTGCCTAATGAGTGAGCTAACTCA
CATTAATTGCGTTGCGCTCACTGCCCGCTTTCCAGTCGGGAAACCTGTCGTGCCAGCTGCATTAATGAAT
CGGCCAACGCGCGGGGAGAGGCGGTTTGCGTATTGGGCGCTCTTCCGCTTCCTCGCTCACTGACTCGCTG
CGCTCGGTCGTTCGGCTGCGGCGAGCGGTATCAGCTCACTCAAAGGCGGTAATACGGTTATCCACAGAAT
CAGGGGATAACGCAGGAAAGAACATGTGAGCAAAAGGCCAGCAAAAGGCCAGGAACCGTAAAAAGGCCGC
GTTGCTGGCGTTTTTCCATAGGCTCCGCCCCCCTGACGAGCATCACAAAAATCGACGCTCAAGTCAGAGG
TGGCGAAACCCGACAGGACTATAAAGATACCAGGCGTTTCCCCCTGGAAGCTCCCTCGTGCGCTCTCCTG
TTCCGACCCTGCCGCTTACCGGATACCTGTCCGCCTTTCTCCCTTCGGGAAGCGTGGCGCTTTCTCATAG
CTCACGCTGTAGGTATCTCAGTTCGGTGTAGGTCGTTCGCTCCAAGCTGGGCTGTGTGCACGAACCCCCC
GTTCAGCCCGACCGCTGCGCCTTATCCGGTAACTATCGTCTTGAGTCCAACCCGGTAAGACACGACTTAT
CGCCACTGGCAGCAGCCACTGGTAACAGGATTAGCAGAGCGAGGTATGTAGGCGGTGCTACAGAGTTCTT
GAAGTGGTGGCCTAACTACGGCTACACTAGAAGAACAGTATTTGGTATCTGCGCTCTGCTGAAGCCAGTT
ACCTTCGGAAAAAGAGTTGGTAGCTCTTGATCCGGCAAACAAACCACCGCTGGTAGCGGTTTTTTTGTTT
GCAAGCAGCAGATTACGCGCAGAAAAAAAGGATCTCAAGAAGATCCTTTGATCTTTTCTACGGGGTCTGA
CGCTCAGTGGAACGAAAACTCACGTTAAGGGATTTTGGTCATGAGATTATCAAAAAGGATCTTCACCTAG
ATCCTTTTAAATTAAAAATGAAGTTTTAAATCAATCTAAAGTATATATGAGTAAACTTGGTCTGACAGTT
ACCAATGCTTAATCAGTGAGGCACCTATCTCAGCGATCTGTCTATTTCGTTCATCCATAGTTGCCTGACT
CCCCGTCGTGTAGATAACTACGATACGGGAGGGCTTACCATCTGGCCCCAGTGCTGCAATGATACCGCGA
GACCCACGCTCACCGGCTCCAGATTTATCAGCAATAAACCAGCCAGCCGGAAGGGCCGAGCGCAGAAGTG
GTCCTGCAACTTTATCCGCCTCCATCCAGTCTATTAATTGTTGCCGGGAAGCTAGAGTAAGTAGTTCGCC
AGTTAATAGTTTGCGCAACGTTGTTGCCATTGCTACAGGCATCGTGGTGTCACGCTCGTCGTTTGGTATG
GCTTCATTCAGCTCCGGTTCCCAACGATCAAGGCGAGTTACATGATCCCCCATGTTGTGCAAAAAAGCGG
TTAGCTCCTTCGGTCCTCCGATCGTTGTCAGAAGTAAGTTGGCCGCAGTGTTATCACTCATGGTTATGGC
AGCACTGCATAATTCTCTTACTGTCATGCCATCCGTAAGATGCTTTTCTGTGACTGGTGAGTACTCAACC
AAGTCATTCTGAGAATAGTGTATGCGGCGACCGAGTTGCTCTTGCCCGGCGTCAATACGGGATAATACCG
CGCCACATAGCAGAACTTTAAAAGTGCTCATCATTGGAAAACGTTCTTCGGGGCGAAAACTCTCAAGGAT
CTTACCGCTGTTGAGATCCAGTTCGATGTAACCCACTCGTGCACCCAACTGATCTTCAGCATCTTTTACT
TTCACCAGCGTTTCTGGGTGAGCAAAAACAGGAAGGCAAAATGCCGCAAAAAAGGGAATAAGGGCGACAC
GGAAATGTTGAATACTCATACTCTTCCTTTTTCAATATTATTGAAGCATTTATCAGGGTTATTGTCTCAT
GAGCGGATACATATTTGAATGTATTTAGAAAAATAAACAAATAGGGGTTCCGCGCACATTTCCCCGAAAA
GTGCCACCTGACGTC
