>Addgene plasmid #40211 | pExodus CMV.Artemis | addgene partial sequence | sequence record 53877 | CMV-F 5'-CGCAAATGGGCGGTAGGCGTG-3'
ACCCACTGCTTACTGGCTTATCGAAATTAATACGACTCACTATAGGGAGACCCAAGCTGGCTAGCATGTC
CTCATTTGAAGGGCAGATGGCAGAATACCCCACCATTAGCATTGATAGATTTGATAGGGAAAACCTCAGG
GCACGGGCTTATTTCCTGAGCCACTGCCATAAGGACCACATGAAAGGGCTCAGGGCACCTACCCTCAAGA
GGAGACTGGAGTGCTCCCTCAAAGTCTACCTGTATTGTTCTCCAGTGACAAAGGAGCTGCTCCTGACTTC
CCCCAAATATCGCTTTTGGAAGAAACGAATCATTTCTATCGAGATTGAAACTCCAACCCAGATCAGTCTG
GTGGATGAGGCTTCAGGCGAAAAGGAGGAAATTGTGGTCACCCTCCTGCCAGCAGGACACTGTCCAGGTA
GCGTCATGTTCCTGTTTCAGGGCAACAATGGAACCGTGCTGTACACAGGCGACTTCCGCCTCGCTCAGGG
AGAGGCAGCTCGAATGGAACTCCTGCATTCTGGCGGACGGGTCAAGGATATCCAGAGTGTGTATCTGGAC
ACCACATTCTGCGATCCCCGGTTTTACCAGATTCCTAGCCGCGAGGAATGTCTGTCCGGAGTGCTGGAGC
TGGTGAGGTCATGGATCACCAGAAGCCCATATCACGTGGTCTGGCTGAACTGCAAGGCAGCCTACGGGTA
TGAGTACCTCTTCACAAATCTGTCCGAGGAACTCGGTGTGCAGGTCCATGTGAACAAACTGGACATGTTT
CGCAATATGCCCGAGATCCTCCACCATCTGACTACCGATAGG
